>Addgene plasmid #190822 | pET24a-ncOGT-TPR | addgene full sequence | sequence record 379182 | Addgene NGS Result
TGGCGAATGGG
[124 nt withheld, positions 12-135]
C
[91 nt withheld, positions 137-227]
A
[49 nt withheld, positions 229-277]
CCTTTGACGTTGGAGTCCACGTTCTTT
[37 nt withheld, positions 305-341]
ACCCTATCTCGGTCTATTCTTTTGATTTATAAGGGATTTTGCCGATTTCGGCCTATTGGTTAAAAAATGA
GCTGATTTAACAAAAATTTAACGCGAATTTTAACAAAATATTAACGCTTACAATTTAGGTGGCACTTTTC
GGGGAAATGTGCGCGGAACCCCTATTTGTTTATTTTTCTAAATACATTCAAATATGTATCCGCTCATGAA
TTAATTCTTAGAAAAACTCATCGAGCATCAAATGAAACTGCAATTTATTCATATCAGGATTATCAATACC
ATATTTTTGAAAAAGCCGTTTCTGTAATGAAGGAGAAAACTCACCGAGGCAGTTCCATAGGATGGCAAGA
TCCTGGTATCGGTCTGCGATTCCGACTCGTCCAACATCAATACAACCTATTAATTTCCCCTCGTCAAAAA
TAAGGTTATCAAGTGAGAAATCACCATGAGTGACGACTGAATCCGGTGAGAATGGCAAAAGTTTATGCAT
TTCTTTCCAGACTTGTTCAACAGGCCAGCCATTACGCTCGTCATCAAAATCACTCGCATCAACCAAACCG
TTATTCATTCGTGATTGCGCCTGAGCGAGACGAAATACGCGATCGCTGTTAAAAGGACAATTACAAACAG
GAATCGAATGCAACCGGCGCAGGAACACTGCCAGCGCATCAACAATATTTTCACCTGAATCAGGATATTC
TTCTAATACCTGGAATGCTGTTTTCCCGGGGATCGCAGTGGTGAGTAACCATGCATCATCAGGAGTACGG
ATAAAATGCTTGATGGTCGGAAGAGGCATAAATTCCGTCAGCCAGTTTAGTCTGACCATCTCATCTGTAA
CATCATTGGCAACGCTACCTTTGCCATGTTTCAGAAACAACTCTGGCGCATCGGGCTTCCCATACAATCG
ATAGATTGTCGCACCTGATTGCCCGACATTATCGCGAGCCCATTTATACCCATATAAATCAGCATCCATG
TTGGAATTTAATCGCGGCCTAGAGCAAGACGTTTCCCGTTGAATATGGCTCATAACACCCCTTGTATTAC
TGTTTATGTAAGCAGACAGTTTTATTGTTCATGACCAAAATCCCTTAACGTGAGTTTTCGTTCCACTGAG
CGTCAGACCCCGTAGAAAAGATCAAAGGATCTTCTTGAGATCCTTTTTTTCTGCGCGTAATCTGCTGCTT
GCAAACAAAAAAACCACCGCTACCAGCGGTGGTTTGTTTGCCGGATCAAGAGCTACCAACTCTTTTTCCG
AAGGTAACTGGCTTCAGCAGAGCGCAGATACCAAATACTGTCCTTCTAGTGTAGCCGTAGTTAGGCCACC
ACTTCAAGAACTCTGTAGCACCGCCTACATACCTCGCTCTGCTAATCCTGTTACCAGTGGCTGCTGCCAG
TGGCGATAAGTCGTGTCTTACCGGGTTGGACTCAAGACGATAGTTACCGGATAAGGCGCAGCGGTCGGGC
TGAACGGGGGGTTCGTGCACACAGCCCAGCTTGGAGCGAACGACCTACACCGAACTGAGATACCTACAGC
GTGAGCTATGAGAAAGCGCCACGCTTCCCGAAGGGAGAAAGGCGGACAGGTATCCGGTAAGCGGCAGGGT
CGGAACAGGAGAGCGCACGAGGGAGCTTCCAGGGGGAAACGCCTGGTATCTTTATAGTCCTGTCGGGTTT
CGCCACCTCTGACTTGAGCGTCGATTTTTGTGATGCTCGTCAGGGGGGCGGAGCCTATGGAAAAACGCCA
GCAACGCGGCCTTTTTACGGTTCCTGGCCTTTTGCTGGCCTTTTGCTCACATGTTCTTTCCTGCGTTATC
CCCTGATTCTGTGGATAACCGTATTACCGCCTTTGAGTGAGCTGATACCGCTCGCCGCAGCCGAACGACC
GAGCGCAGCGAGTCAGTGAGCGAGGAAGCGGAAGAGCGCCTGATGCGGTATTTTCTCCTTACGCATCTGT
GCGGTATTTCACACCGCAATGGTGCACTCTCAGTACAATCTGCTCTGATGCCGCATAGTTAAGCCAGTAT
ACACTCCGCTATCGCTACGTGACTGGGTCATGGCTGCGCCCCGACACCCGCCAACACCCGCTGACGCGCC
CTGACGGGCTTGTCTGCTCCCGGCATCCGCTTACAGACAAGCTGTGACCGTCTCCGGGAGCTGCATGTGT
CAGAGGTTTTCACCGTCATCACCGAAACGCGCGAGGCAGCTGCGGTAAAGCTCATCAGCGTGGTCGTGAA
GCGATTCACAGATGTCTGCCTGTTCATCCGCGTCCAGCTCGTTGAGTTTCTCCAGAAGCGTTAATGTCTG
GCTTCTGATAAAGCGGGCCATGTTAAGGGCGGTTTTTTCCTGTTTGGTCACTGATGCCTCCGTGTAAGGG
GGATTTCTGTTCATGGGGGTAATGATACCGATGAAACGAGAGAGGATGCTCACGATACGGGTTACTGATG
ATGAACATGCCCGGTTACTGGAACGTTGTGAGGGTAAACAACTGGCGGTATGGATGCGGCGGGACCAGAG
AAAAATCACTCAGGGTCAATGCCAGCGCTTCGTTAATACAGATGTAGGTGTTCCACAGGGTAGCCAGCAG
CATCCTGCGATGCAGATCCGGAACATAATGGTGCAGGGCGCTGACTTCCGCGTTTCCAGACTTTACGAAA
CACGGAAACCGAAGACCATTCATGTTGTTGCTCAGGTCGCAGACGTTTTGCAGCAGCAGTCGCTTCACGT
TCGCTCGCGTATCGGTGATTCATTCTGCTAACCAGTAAGGCAACCCCGCCAGCCTAGCCGGGTCCTCAAC
GACAGGAGCACGATCATGCGCACCCGTGGGGCCGCCATGCCGGCGATAATGGCCTGCTTCTCGCCGAAAC
GTTTGGTGGCGGGACCAGTGACGAAGGCTTGAGCGAGGGCGTGCAAGATTCCGAATACCGCAAGCGACAG
GCCGATCATCGTCGCGCTCCAGCGAAAGCGGTCCTCGCCGAAAATGACCCAGAGCGCTGCCGGCACCTGT
CCTACGAGTTGCATGATAAAGAAGACAGTCATAAGTGCGGCGACGATAGTCATGCCCCGCGCCCACCGGA
AGGAGCTGACTGGGTTGAAGGCTCTCAAGGGCATCGGTCGAGATCCCGGTGCCTAATGAGTGAGCTAACT
TACATTAATTGCGTTGCGCTCACTGCCCGCTTTCCAGTCGGGAAACCTGTCGTGCCAGCTGCATTAATGA
ATCGGCCAACGCGCGGGGAGAGGCGGTTTGCGTATTGGGCGCCAGGGTGGTTTTTCTTTTCACCAGTGAG
ACGGGCAACAGCTGATTGCCCTTCACCGCCTGGCCCTGAGAGAGTTGCAGCAAGCGGTCCACGCTGGTTT
GCCCCAGCAGGCGAAAATCCTGTTTGATGGTGGTTAACGGCGGGATATAACATGAGCTGTCTTCGGTATC
GTCGTATCCCACTACCGAGATATCCGCACCAACGCGCAGCCCGGACTCGGTAATGGCGCGCATTGCGCCC
AGCGCCATCTGATCGTTGGCAACCAGCATCGCAGTGGGAACGATGCCCTCATTCAGCATTTGCATGGTTT
GTTGAAAACCGGACATGGCACTCCAGTCGCCTTCCCGTTCCGCTATCGGCTGAATTTGATTGCGAGTGAG
ATATTTATGCCAGCCAGCCAGACGCAGACGCGCCGAGACAGAACTTAATGGGCCCGCTAACAGCGCGATT
TGCTGGTGACCCAATGCGACCAGATGCTCCACGCCCAGTCGCGTACCGTCTTCATGGGAGAAAATAATAC
TGTTGATGGGTGTCTGGTCAGAGACATCAAGAAATAACGCCGGAACATTAGTGCAGGCAGCTTCCACAGC
AATGGCATCCTGGTCATCCAGCGGATAGTTAATGATCAGCCCACTGACGCGTTGCGCGAGAAGATTGTGC
ACCGCCGCTTTACAGGCTTCGACGCCGCTTCGTTCTACCATCGACACCACCACGCTGGCACCCAGTTGAT
CGGCGCGAGATTTAATCGCCGCGACAATTTGCGACGGCGCGTGCAGGGCCAGACTGGAGGTGGCAACGCC
AATCAGCAACGACTGTTTGCCCGCCAGTTGTTGTGCCACGCGGTTGGGAATGTAATTCAGCTCCGCCATC
GCCGCTTCCACTTTTTCCCGCGTTTTCGCAGAAACGTGGCTGGCCTGGTTCACCACGCGGGAAACGGTCT
GATAAGAGACACCGGCATACTCTGCGACATCGTATAACGTTACTGGTTTCACATTCACCACCCTGAATTG
ACTCTCTTCCGGGCGCTATCATGCCATACCGCGAAAGGTTTTGCGCCATTCGATGGTGTCCGGGATCTCG
ACGCTCTCCCTTATGCGACTCCTGCATTAGGAAGCAGCCCAGTAGTAGGTTGAGGCCGTTGAGCACCGCC
GCCGCAAGGAATGGTGCATGCAAGGAGATGGCGCCCAACAGTCCCCCGGCCACGGGGCCTGCCACCATAC
CCACGCCGAAACAAGCGCTCATGAGCCCGAAGTGGCGAGCCCGATCTTCCCCATCGGTGATGTCGGCGAT
ATAGGCGCCAGCAACCGCACCTGTGGCGCCGGTGATGCCGGCCACGATGCGTCCGGCGTAGAGGATCGAG
ATCTCGATCCCGCGAAATTAATACGACTCACTATAGGGGAATTGTGAGCGGATAACAATTCCCCTCTAGA
AATAATTTTGTTTAACTTTAAGAAGGAGATATACATATGCACCACCATCATCATCATGCAAGCAGCGTTG
GTAATGTTGCAGATAGCACCGGTCTGGCAGAACTGGCACATCGTGAATATCAGGCAGGCGATTTTGAAGC
AGCAGAACGTCATTGTATGCAGCTGTGGCGTCAGGAACCGGATAATACAGGCGTGCTGCTGCTGCTGAGC
AGCATTCATTTTCAGTGTCGTCGTCTGGATCGTAGCGCACATTTTAGCACCCTGGCAATTAAACAGAATC
CGCTGCTGGCAGAAGCATATAGCAATCTGGGTAATGTGTATAAAGAACGTGGTCAGCTGCAGGAAGCAAT
TGAACATTATCGTCATGCACTGCGTCTGAAACCGGATTTTATTGATGGCTATATTAATCTGGCAGCAGCA
CTGGTTGCAGCCGGTGATATGGAAGGTGCAGTTCAGGCATATGTTAGCGCACTGCAGTATAATCCGGATC
TGTATTGTGTTCGTAGTGATCTGGGTAATCTGCTGAAAGCACTGGGTCGTCTGGAAGAAGCAAAAGCCTG
TTATCTGAAAGCAATTGAAACCCAGCCGAATTTTGCAGTTGCATGGTCAAATCTGGGTTGCGTTTTTAAT
GCACAGGGTGAAATTTGGCTGGCCATTCATCATTTTGAAAAAGCAGTTACCCTGGATCCGAATTTTCTGG
ATGCATATATTAATCTGGGCAATGTGCTGAAAGAAGCCCGTATTTTTGATCGTGCAGTTGCAGCATATCT
GCGTGCACTGAGCCTGAGCCCGAATCATGCAGTTGTTCATGGTAATCTGGCCTGCGTTTATTATGAACAG
GGTCTGATTGATCTGGCCATTGATACCTATCGTCGTGCAATTGAACTGCAGCCGCATTTTCCGGATGCCT
ATTGCAATCTGGCAAATGCACTGAAAGAAAAAGGTAGCGTTGCAGAAGCAGAAGATTGTTATAATACCGC
ACTGCGCCTGTGTCCGACCCATGCAGATAGCCTGAATAATCTGGCCAATATTAAACGCGAACAGGGCAAT
ATTGAAGAAGCAGTTCGTCTGTATCGTAAAGCCCTGGAAGTTTTTCCGGAATTTGCAGCAGCCCATAGTA
ATCTGGCAAGCGTTCTGCAGCAGCAGGGTAAACTGCAGGAAGCCCTGATGCATTATAAAGAAGCAATTCG
TATTAGCCCGACCTTTGCAGATGCCTATAGTAATATGGGTAATACCCTGAAAGAAATGCAGGATGTTCAG
GGTGCACTGCAGTGTTATACCCGTGCAATTCAGATTAATCCGGCATTTGCAGATGCACATTCAAATCTGG
CCAGCATTCATAAAGATAGCGGTAATATTCCGGAAGCCATTGCAAGCTATCGTACCGCACTGAAACTGAA
ACCGGATTTTCCGGACGCATATTGTAATCTGGCCCATTGTCTGCAGATTGTTTGAGATTGGACCGATTAT
GATGAACGCATGAAAAAACTGGTTAGCATTGTTGCAGATCAGCTGGAAAAAAATCGTCTGCCGAGCGTTC
ATCCGCATCATAGCATGCTGTATCCGCTGAGCCATGGTTTTCGTAAAGCAATTGCCGAACGTCATGGCAA
TCTGTGTCTGGATAAAATTAATGTGCTGCATAAACCGCCGTATGAACATCCGAAAGATCTGAAACTGAGT
GATGGTCGTCTGCGTGTTGGTTATGTTAGCAGCGATTTTGGTAATCATCCGACCAGCCATCTGATGCAGA
GCATTCCGGGTATGCATAATCCGGATAAATTTGAAGTTTTTTGCTATGCCCTGAGTCCGGATGATGGCAC
CAATTTTCGTGTTAAAGTTATGGCAGAAGCCAATCATTTTATTGATCTGAGCCAGATTCCGTGCAATGGT
AAAGCAGCAGATCGTATTCATCAGGATGGTATTCATATTCTGGTGAATATGAATGGCTATACCAAAGGTG
CACGCAATGAACTGTTTGCACTGCGTCCGGCACCGATTCAGGCAATGTGGCTGGGTTATCCGGGTACAAG
CGGTGCACTGTTTATGGATTATATTATTACCGATCAGGAAACCAGTCCGGCAGAAGTTGCAGAACAGTAT
AGCGAAAAACTGGCCTATATGCCGCATACCTTTTTTATTGGTGATCATGCCAATATGTTTCCGCATCTGA
AAAAAAAAGCCGTGATTGATTTTAAAAGCAATGGCCATATTTATGATAATCGCATTGTGCTGAATGGCAT
TGATCTGAAAGCATTTCTGGATAGCCTGCCGGATGTTAAAATTGTGAAAATGAAATGTCCGGATGGTGGC
GATAATGCAGATAGCAGCAATACAGCACTGAATATGCCGGTTATTCCGATGAATACCATTGCCGAAGCAG
TGATTGAAATGATTAATCGTGGTCAGATTCAGATTACCATTAATGGCTTTAGCATTAGCAATGGTCTGGC
AACCACACAGATTAATAATAAAGCAGCAACCGGTGAAGAAGTTCCGCGTACCATTATTGTTACCACCCGT
AGCCAGTATGGTCTGCCGGAAGATGCAATTGTTTATTGCAATTTTAATCAGCTGTATAAAATTGATCCGA
GCACCCTGCAGATGTGGGCAAATATTCTGAAACGTGTTCCGAATAGCGTTCTGTGGCTGCTGCGTTTTCC
GGCAGTTGGTGAACCGAATATTCAGCAGTATGCACAGAATATGGGTCTGCCGCAGAATCGCATTATTTTT
AGTCCGGTTGCACCGAAAGAAGAACATGTTCGTCGCGGTCAGCTGGCAGATGTTTGTCTGGATACACCGC
TGTGTAATGGTCATACCACCGGTATGGATGTTCTGTGGGCAGGCACCCCGATGGTTACCATGCCGGGTGA
AACCCTGGCAAGCCGTGTTGCAGCAAGCCAGCTGACCTGTCTGGGTTGTCTGGAACTGATTGCAAAAAAT
CGTCAGGAATATGAAGATATTGCCGTTAAACTGGGCACCGATCTGGAATATCTGAAAAAAGTTCGTGGCA
AAGTTTGGAAACAGCGTATTAGCAGTCCGCTGTTTAATACCAAACAGTATACCATGGAACTGGAACGTCT
GTATCTGCAGATGTGGGAACATTATGCAGCAGGTAATAAACCGGATCATATGATTAAACCGGTTGAAGTT
ACCGAAAGCGCCTAAAAGCTTGCGGCCGCACTCGAGCACCACCACCACCACCACCACCACTAATTGATTA
ATACCTAGGCTGCTAAACAAAGCCCGAAAGGAAGCTGAGTTGGCTGCTGCCACCGCTGAGCAATAACTAG
CATAACCCCTTGGGGCCTCTAAACGGGTCTTGAGGGGTTTTTTGCTGAAAGGAGGAACTATATCCGGAT
Features (pLannotate 1.2.2; 19 found; start..end, strand, type, name):
     12..440     +  rep_origin     f1 ori (sequence partly withheld): f1 bacteriophage origin of replication; arrow indicates direction of (+) strand synthesis
    493..550     +  promoter       AmpR promoter (fragment): bla
    559..1374    -  CDS            KanR: aminoglycoside phosphotransferase; aph(3')-Ia; confers resistance to kanamycin in bacteria or G418 (Geneticin®) in eukaryotes
   1496..2084    +  rep_origin     ori: high-copy-number ColE1/pMB1/pBR322/pUC origin of replication
   2270..2409    -  misc_feature   bom: basis of mobility region from pBR322
   2511..2702    -  CDS            rop: Rop protein, which maintains plasmids at low copy number; rop
   2719..3099    +  CDS            YPB1_ECOLX: Protein predicted: Swiss-Prot protein existence level 4. From Escherichia coli.
   3171..3462    -  CDS            TcR (fragment): tetracycline efflux protein; tet; confers resistance to tetracycline
   3477..3498    -  protein_bind   CAP binding site: CAP binding activates transcription in the presence of cAMP. E. coli catabolite activator protein
   3511..4593    -  CDS            lacI: lac repressor; lacI; The lac repressor binds to the lac operator to inhibit transcription in E. coli. This inhibition can be relieved by adding lactose or isopropyl-β-D-thiogalactopyranoside (IPTG).
   4594..4671    -  promoter       lacI promoter: lacI
   4679..4958    -  CDS            TcR (fragment): tetracycline efflux protein; tet; confers resistance to tetracycline
   4980..4998    +  promoter       T7 promoter: promoter for bacteriophage T7 RNA polymerase
   4999..5023    +  protein_bind   lac operator: The lac repressor binds to the lac operator to inhibit transcription in E. coli. This inhibition can be relieved by adding lactose or isopropyl-β-D-thiogalactopyranoside (IPTG). lac repressor encoded by lacI
   5038..5060    +  RBS            RBS: efficient ribosome binding site from bacteriophage T7 gene 10 (Olins and Rangwala, 1989)
   5089..8193    +  CDS            Ogt: OGT1_RAT - Experimental evidence at protein level: Swiss-Prot protein existence level 1. Catalyzes the transfer of a single N-acetylglucosamine from UDP-GlcNAc to a serine or threonine residue in cytoplasmic and nuclear proteins resulting in their modification with a beta-linked N- acetylglucosamine (O-GlcNAc) (PubMed:24995978, PubMed:10542233). Has 3 distinct KM values for UDP-GlcNAc; GlcNAc concentration modulates its affinity for different substrates (PubMed:10542233). Glycosylates a large and diverse number of proteins including histone H2B, AKT1, EZH2, PFKL, KMT2E/MLL5, MAPT/TAU and HCFC1
   8218..8241    +  CDS            9xHis (fragment): 9xHis affinity tag
   8267..8310    +  CDS            SET1 (fragment): solubility-enhancement tag derived from T7 phage gene 10B
   8318..8365    +  terminator     T7 terminator: transcription terminator for bacteriophage T7 RNA polymerase
