[The description below was written by a language model from this plasmid's Addgene catalogue record and pLannotate feature annotations shown in this document.]
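Description:
pET24a-ncOGT-TPR is a bacterial expression plasmid built on the pET24a backbone for producing the tetratricopeptide repeat (TPR) domain of human nucleocytoplasmic O-GlcNAc transferase (ncOGT) in E. coli. It carries a kanamycin resistance gene (aph(3')-Ia) for selection and a ColE1/pBR322-type origin together with the bom and rop regions. The catalogue lists it as high copy, although rop normally moderates copy number. An f1 origin is also present, which allows single-stranded DNA production. The catalogue gives a size of 8,345 bp, while the sequenced record is 8,390 nt.

The insert is a 3,105 bp OGT coding sequence, codon-optimized for E. coli and introduced by Gibson assembly. It sits downstream of a T7 promoter, a lac operator and the T7 gene 10 ribosome binding site, and is followed by the T7 terminator. The plasmid-borne lacI gene supplies lac repressor, so expression is held off until IPTG induction in a host providing T7 RNA polymerase. The annotation tool matched the insert to the rat orthologue, but the record states it is human.

A C467X nonsense mutation places a stop codon at position 467. The full-length sequence is therefore retained in the DNA, but translation should end after the N-terminal TPR region and omit the catalytic portion. According to the catalogue, the protein carries an N-terminal 6x His tag for affinity purification. This tag is not annotated separately in the feature table. The vector-derived His-tag fragment annotated downstream of the insert lies beyond the premature stop and would not be expected in the product. The associated work concerns RNA aptamers for target-specific manipulation of O-GlcNAcylation, but the record does not state how the purified TPR domain was used.
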