Addgene plasmid #190822: pET24a-ncOGT-TPR
Purpose: For expression of the TPR domain of human ncOGT (C467X mutation) in E.coli. The ncOGT is 6x His-tagged on its N-terminus and codon-optimized for E.coli.
Depositing lab: Gerald Hart. Depositing organization: University of Georgia. Publication: Dual-specificity RNA aptamers enable manipulation of target-specific O-GlcNAcylation and unveil functions of O-GlcNAc on beta-catenin. Zhu Y, Hart GW. Cell. 2022 Dec 30:S0092-8674(22)01529-X. doi: 10.1016/j.cell.2022.12.016. PubMed 36626902.
Backbone
  Vector backbone: pET24a
  Total vector size (bp): 8345
  Vector type: Bacterial Expression
Growth in bacteria
  Bacterial resistance: Kanamycin, 50 μg/mL
  Growth temperature: 37°C
  Growth strain: DH5alpha
  Copy number: High Copy
Gene/Insert
  Gene/Insert name: O-GlcNAc Transferase
  Species: H. sapiens (human)
  Insert size (bp): 3105
  Mutation: C467X. Also codon optimized for expression in E.coli.
  Entrez Gene: OGT (a.k.a. HINCUT-1, HRNT1, MRX106, O-GLCNAC, OGT1, XLID106)
  Promoter: T7
  Tag / fusion protein: 6x His (N terminal on insert)
  Cloning method: Gibson Cloning
  Sequencing primers: 5′ T7; 3′ T7-term
Terms and licenses: Academic/Nonprofit Terms; Industry Terms
How to cite: pET24a-ncOGT-TPR was a gift from Gerald Hart (Addgene plasmid # 190822 ; http://n2t.net/addgene:190822 ; RRID:Addgene_190822)
